Addgene plasmid #113430: pMBP-AsCas12a
Purpose: Expresses 10xHis-MBP fused to AsCas12a
Depositing lab: Jennifer Doudna. Depositing organization: University of California, Berkeley. Publication: CRISPR-Cas12a target binding unleashes indiscriminate single-stranded DNase activity. Chen JS, Ma E, Harrington LB, Da Costa M, Tian X, Palefsky JM, Doudna JA. Science. 2018 Apr 27;360(6387):436-439. doi: 10.1126/science.aar6245. Epub 2018 Feb 15. PubMed 29449511.
Backbone
  Vector backbone: pMBP
  Vector type: Bacterial Expression
Growth in bacteria
  Bacterial resistance: Ampicillin, 100 μg/mL
  Growth temperature: 37°C
  Growth strain: DH5alpha
  Copy number: High Copy
Gene/Insert
  Gene/Insert name: AsCas12a
  Insert size (bp): 3921
  Promoter: T7
  Tag / fusion protein: MBP (N terminal on insert)
  Cloning method: Gibson Cloning
  Sequencing primers: 5′ GATGAAGCCCTGAAAGACGCGCAG; 3′ CTA GTT ATT GCT CAG CGG T
Terms and licenses: Academic/Nonprofit Terms; Industry Terms: Not Available to Industry
How to cite: pMBP-AsCas12a was a gift from Jennifer Doudna (Addgene plasmid # 113430 ; http://n2t.net/addgene:113430 ; RRID:Addgene_113430)
