[The description below was written by a language model from this plasmid's Addgene catalogue record and pLannotate feature annotations shown in this document.]
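Description:
pMBP-AsCas12a is a bacterial expression plasmid of about 9.9 kb, built on the pMBP backbone, for producing recombinant Cas12a (Cpf1) from Acidaminococcus sp. BV3L6 in E. coli. The backbone is pBR322/pET-like. It carries a ColE1/pMB1-type origin together with the bom mobility region and the rop gene. Selection is with ampicillin through a β-lactamase gene under its own promoter. The catalogue lists the plasmid as high copy, although rop is normally associated with reduced copy number. Two fragments of the tetracycline resistance gene and its tet promoter flank the expression cassette. These appear to be remnants of a tet gene interrupted by the cassette rather than a functional marker.

The expression cassette is driven by a T7 promoter with the phage T7 gene 10 ribosome binding site and ends at a T7 terminator, so it needs a host that supplies T7 RNA polymerase. No lac operator or lacI gene is annotated. The open reading frame encodes, in order, a 10xHis affinity tag, a signal-sequence-free maltose binding protein that stays in the cytosol, a TEV protease recognition site (annotated as a fragment), and the 3,921 bp AsCas12a coding sequence, which was inserted by Gibson assembly. The His tag allows metal-affinity purification, MBP aids solubility, and the TEV site should allow both tags to be removed from the nuclease. A short SET1-like fragment annotated just before the terminator is probably residual vector sequence.

The two sequence records, the depositor's and the repository's sequencing result, show the same features in the same order and differ by only three nucleotides in length. The construct is intended for purifying AsCas12a for in vitro biochemistry, and the associated publication concerns Cas12a's target-activated single-stranded DNase activity.
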