Features (pLannotate 1.2.2; 17 found; start..end, strand, type, name):
    104..208     +  promoter       AmpR promoter: bla
    209..1069    +  CDS            AmpR: β-lactamase; bla; confers resistance to ampicillin, carbenicillin, and related antibiotics
   1240..1828    +  rep_origin     ori: high-copy-number ColE1/pMB1/pBR322/pUC origin of replication
   2014..2156    -  misc_feature   bom: basis of mobility region from pBR322
   2258..2449    -  CDS            rop: Rop protein, which maintains plasmids at low copy number; rop
   2466..2846    +  CDS            YPB1_ECOLX: Protein predicted: Swiss-Prot protein existence level 4. From Escherichia coli.
   3088..3988    -  CDS            TcR (fragment): tetracycline efflux protein; tet; confers resistance to tetracycline
   4010..4028    +  promoter       T7 promoter: promoter for bacteriophage T7 RNA polymerase
   4117..4139    +  RBS            RBS: efficient ribosome binding site from bacteriophage T7 gene 10 (Olins and Rangwala, 1989)
   4159..4188    +  CDS            10xHis: 10xHis affinity tag
   4198..5298    +  CDS            MBP: maltose binding protein from E. coli; malE (mutated); This version of the gene does not encode a signal sequence, so MBP will remain in the cytosol.
   5353..5369    +  CDS            TEV site (fragment): tobacco etch virus (TEV) protease recognition and cleavage site
   5380..9300    +  CDS            cas12a: CS12A_ACISB - Also known as cpf1 From Acidaminococcus sp. (strain BV3L6).
   9386..9435    +  CDS            SET1 (fragment): solubility-enhancement tag derived from T7 phage gene 10B
   9443..9490    +  terminator     T7 terminator: transcription terminator for bacteriophage T7 RNA polymerase
   9516..9808    -  CDS            TcR (fragment): tetracycline efflux protein; tet; confers resistance to tetracycline
   9856..9884    -  promoter       tet promoter: E. coli promoter for tetracycline efflux protein gene
>Addgene plasmid #113430 | pMBP-AsCas12a | depositor full sequence | sequence record 214021 | pMBP-AsCas12a sequence 9893 bps
TTCTTGAAGACGAAAGGGCCTCGTGATACGCCTATTTTTATAGGTTAATGTCATGATAATAATGGTTTCT
TAGACGTCAGGTGGCACTTTTCGGGGAAATGTGCGCGGAACCCCTATTTGTTTATTTTTCTAAATACATT
CAAATATGTATCCGCTCATGAGACAATAACCCTGATAAATGCTTCAATAACATTGAAAAAGGAAGAGTAT
GAGTATTCAACATTTCCGTGTCGCCCTTATTCCCTTTTTTGCGGCATTTTGCCTTCCTGTTTTTGCTCAC
CCAGAAACGCTGGTGAAAGTAAAAGATGCTGAAGATCAGTTGGGTGCACGAGTGGGTTACATCGAACTGG
ATCTCAACAGCGGTAAGATCCTTGAGAGTTTTCGCCCCGAAGAACGTTTTCCAATGATGAGCACTTTTAA
AGTTCTGCTATGTGGCGCGGTATTATCCCGTGTTGACGCCGGGCAAGAGCAACTCGGTCGCCGCATACAC
TATTCTCAGAATGACTTGGTTGAGTACTCACCAGTCACAGAAAAGCATCTTACGGATGGCATGACAGTAA
GAGAATTATGCAGTGCTGCCATAACCATGAGTGATAACACTGCGGCCAACTTACTTCTGACAACGATCGG
AGGACCGAAGGAGCTAACCGCTTTTTTGCACAACATGGGGGATCATGTAACTCGCCTTGATCGTTGGGAA
CCGGAGCTGAATGAAGCCATACCAAACGACGAGCGTGACACCACGATGCCTGCAGCAATGGCAACAACGT
TGCGCAAACTATTAACTGGCGAACTACTTACTCTAGCTTCCCGGCAACAATTAATAGACTGGATGGAGGC
GGATAAAGTTGCAGGACCACTTCTGCGCTCGGCCCTTCCGGCTGGCTGGTTTATTGCTGATAAATCTGGA
GCCGGTGAGCGTGGGTCTCGCGGTATCATTGCAGCACTGGGGCCAGATGGTAAGCCCTCCCGTATCGTAG
TTATCTACACGACGGGGAGTCAGGCAACTATGGATGAACGAAATAGACAGATCGCTGAGATAGGTGCCTC
ACTGATTAAGCATTGGTAACTGTCAGACCAAGTTTACTCATATATACTTTAGATTGATTTAAAACTTCAT
TTTTAATTTAAAAGGATCTAGGTGAAGATCCTTTTTGATAATCTCATGACCAAAATCCCTTAACGTGAGT
TTTCGTTCCACTGAGCGTCAGACCCCGTAGAAAAGATCAAAGGATCTTCTTGAGATCCTTTTTTTCTGCG
CGTAATCTGCTGCTTGCAAACAAAAAAACCACCGCTACCAGCGGTGGTTTGTTTGCCGGATCAAGAGCTA
CCAACTCTTTTTCCGAAGGTAACTGGCTTCAGCAGAGCGCAGATACCAAATACTGTCCTTCTAGTGTAGC
CGTAGTTAGGCCACCACTTCAAGAACTCTGTAGCACCGCCTACATACCTCGCTCTGCTAATCCTGTTACC
AGTGGCTGCTGCCAGTGGCGATAAGTCGTGTCTTACCGGGTTGGACTCAAGACGATAGTTACCGGATAAG
GCGCAGCGGTCGGGCTGAACGGGGGGTTCGTGCACACAGCCCAGCTTGGAGCGAACGACCTACACCGAAC
TGAGATACCTACAGCGTGAGCTATGAGAAAGCGCCACGCTTCCCGAAGGGAGAAAGGCGGACAGGTATCC
GGTAAGCGGCAGGGTCGGAACAGGAGAGCGCACGAGGGAGCTTCCAGGGGGAAACGCCTGGTATCTTTAT
AGTCCTGTCGGGTTTCGCCACCTCTGACTTGAGCGTCGATTTTTGTGATGCTCGTCAGGGGGGCGGAGCC
TATGGAAAAACGCCAGCAACGCGGCCTTTTTACGGTTCCTGGCCTTTTGCTGGCCTTTTGCTCACATGTT
CTTTCCTGCGTTATCCCCTGATTCTGTGGATAACCGTATTACCGCCTTTGAGTGAGCTGATACCGCTCGC
CGCAGCCGAACGACCGAGCGCAGCGAGTCAGTGAGCGAGGAAGCGGAAGAGCGCCTGATGCGGTATTTTC
TCCTTACGCATCTGTGCGGTATTTCACACCGCATATATGGTGCACTCTCAGTACAATCTGCTCTGATGCC
GCATAGTTAAGCCAGTATACACTCCGCTATCGCTACGTGACTGGGTCATGGCTGCGCCCCGACACCCGCC
AACACCCGCTGACGCGCCCTGACGGGCTTGTCTGCTCCCGGCATCCGCTTACAGACAAGCTGTGACCGTC
TCCGGGAGCTGCATGTGTCAGAGGTTTTCACCGTCATCACCGAAACGCGCGAGGCAGCTGCGGTAAAGCT
CATCAGCGTGGTCGTGAAGCGATTCACAGATGTCTGCCTGTTCATCCGCGTCCAGCTCGTTGAGTTTCTC
CAGAAGCGTTAATGTCTGGCTTCTGATAAAGCGGGCCATGTTAAGGGCGGTTTTTTCCTGTTTGGTCACT
GATGCCTCCGTGTAAGGGGGATTTCTGTTCATGGGGGTAATGATACCGATGAAACGAGAGAGGATGCTCA
CGATACGGGTTACTGATGATGAACATGCCCGGTTACTGGAACGTTGTGAGGGTAAACAACTGGCGGTATG
GATGCGGCGGGACCAGAGAAAAATCACTCAGGGTCAATGCCAGCGCTTCGTTAATACAGATGTAGGTGTT
CCACAGGGTAGCCAGCAGCATCCTGCGATGCAGATCCGGAACATAATGGTGCAGGGCGCTGACTTCCGCG
TTTCCAGACTTTACGAAACACGGAAACCGAAGACCATTCATGTTGTTGCTCAGGTCGCAGACGTTTTGCA
GCAGCAGTCGCTTCACGTTCGCTCGCGTATCGGTGATTCATTCTGCTAACCAGTAAGGCAACCCCGCCAG
CCTAGCCGGGTCCTCAACGACAGGAGCACGATCATGCGCACCCGTGGCCAGGACCCAACGCTGCCCGAGA
TGCGCCGCGTGCGGCTGCTGGAGATGGCGGACGCGATGGATATGTTCTGCCAAGGGTTGGTTTGCGCATT
CACAGTTCTCCGCAAGAATTGATTGGCTCCAATTCTTGGAGTGGTGAATCCGTTAGCGAGGTGCCGCCGG
CTTCCATTCAGGTCGAGGTGGCCCGGCTCCATGCACCGCGACGCAACGCGGGGAGGCAGACAAGGTATAG
GGCGGCGCCTACAATCCATGCCAACCCGTTCCATGTGCTCGCCGAGGCGGCATAAATCGCCGTGACGATC
AGCGGTCCAGTGATCGAAGTTAGGCTGGTAAGAGCCGCGAGCGATCCTTGAAGCTGTCCCTGATGGTCGT
CATCTACCTGCCTGGACAGCATGGCCTGCAACGCGGGCATCCCGATGCCGCCGGAAGCGAGAAGAATCAT
AATGGGGAAGGCCATCCAGCCTCGCGTCGCGAACGCCAGCAAGACGTAGCCCAGCGCGTCGGCCGCCATG
CCGGCGATAATGGCCTGCTTCTCGCCGAAACGTTTGGTGGCGGGACCAGTGACGAAGGCTTGAGCGAGGG
CGTGCAAGATTCCGAATACCGCAAGCGACAGGCCGATCATCGTCGCGCTCCAGCGAAAGCGGTCCTCGCC
GAAAATGACCCAGAGCGCTGCCGGCACCTGTCCTACGAGTTGCATGATAAAGAAGACAGTCATAAGTGCG
GCGACGATAGTCATGCCCCGCGCCCACCGGAAGGAGCTGACTGGGTTGAAGGCTCTCAAGGGCATCGGTC
GACGCTCTCCCTTATGCGACTCCTGCATTAGGAAGCAGCCCAGTAGTAGGTTGAGGCCGTTGAGCACCGC
CGCCGCAAGGAATGGTGCATGCAAGGAGATGGCGCCCAACAGTCCCCCGGCCACGGGGCCTGCCACCATA
CCCACGCCGAAACAAGCGCTCATGAGCCCGAAGTGGCGAGCCCGATCTTCCCCATCGGTGATGTCGGCGA
TATAGGCGCCAGCAACCGCACCTGTGGCGCCGGTGATGCCGGCCACGATGCGTCCGGCGTAGAGGATCGA
GATCTCGATCCCGCGAAATTAATACGACTCACTATAGGGAGACCACAACGGTTTCCCTCTAGTGCCGGCT
CCGGAGAGCTCTTTAATTAAGCGGCCGCCCTGCAGGACTCGAGTTCTAGAAATAATTTTGTTTAACTTTA
AGAAGGAGATATACATATGAAATCTTCTCACCATCACCATCACCATCACCATCACCATGGTTCTTCTATG
AAAATCGAAGAAGGTAAACTGGTAATCTGGATTAACGGCGATAAAGGCTATAACGGTCTCGCTGAAGTCG
GTAAGAAATTCGAGAAAGATACCGGAATTAAAGTCACCGTTGAGCATCCGGATAAACTGGAAGAGAAATT
CCCACAGGTTGCGGCAACTGGCGATGGCCCTGACATTATCTTCTGGGCACACGACCGCTTTGGTGGCTAC
GCTCAATCTGGCCTGTTGGCTGAAATCACCCCGGACAAAGCGTTCCAGGACAAGCTGTATCCGTTTACCT
GGGATGCCGTACGTTACAACGGCAAGCTGATTGCTTACCCGATCGCTGTTGAAGCGTTATCGCTGATTTA
TAACAAAGATCTGCTGCCGAACCCGCCAAAAACCTGGGAAGAGATCCCGGCGCTGGATAAAGAACTGAAA
GCGAAAGGTAAGAGCGCGCTGATGTTCAACCTGCAAGAACCGTACTTCACCTGGCCGCTGATTGCTGCTG
ACGGGGGTTATGCGTTCAAGTATGAAAACGGCAAGTACGACATTAAAGACGTGGGCGTGGATAACGCTGG
CGCGAAAGCGGGTCTGACCTTCCTGGTTGACCTGATTAAAAACAAACACATGAATGCAGACACCGATTAC
TCCATCGCAGAAGCTGCCTTTAATAAAGGCGAAACAGCGATGACCATCAACGGCCCGTGGGCATGGTCCA
ACATCGACACCAGCAAAGTGAATTATGGTGTAACGGTACTGCCGACCTTCAAGGGTCAACCATCCAAACC
GTTCGTTGGCGTGCTGAGCGCAGGTATTAACGCCGCCAGTCCGAACAAAGAGCTGGCAAAAGAGTTCCTC
GAAAACTATCTGCTGACTGATGAAGGTCTGGAAGCGGTTAATAAAGACAAACCGCTGGGTGCCGTAGCGC
TGAAGTCTTACGAGGAAGAGTTGGCGAAAGATCCACGTATTGCCGCCACTATGGAAAACGCCCAGAAAGG
TGAAATCATGCCGAACATCCCGCAGATGTCCGCTTTCTGGTATGCCGTGCGTACTGCGGTGATCAACGCC
GCCAGCGGTCGTCAGACTGTCGATGAAGCCCTGAAAGACGCGCAGACTAATTCGAGCTCGAACAACAACA
ACAATAACAATAACAACAACCTCGGGATCGAGGAAAACCTGTACTTCCAATCCAATGCAATGACCCAGTT
CGAGGGGTTTACCAATCTGTATCAAGTGAGCAAGACGCTGCGCTTTGAACTGATCCCACAGGGAAAAACC
TTAAAACATATTCAAGAGCAGGGCTTTATCGAAGAAGATAAGGCCCGTAATGACCATTACAAAGAGTTAA
AGCCGATTATTGATCGTATCTACAAGACCTATGCGGACCAGTGCTTACAATTGGTACAGCTTGATTGGGA
GAACCTCTCTGCCGCCATCGATTCCTATCGTAAAGAAAAAACTGAAGAAACGCGCAACGCCCTGATTGAA
GAGCAGGCCACCTATCGTAACGCGATTCATGACTATTTTATTGGCCGTACGGACAATCTGACGGACGCGA
TCAACAAGCGCCATGCGGAGATTTACAAAGGACTGTTTAAGGCTGAACTGTTCAATGGTAAGGTCCTTAA
ACAGCTTGGGACCGTCACAACGACGGAACATGAAAACGCGTTATTACGTAGCTTCGACAAGTTTACCACG
TATTTCTCCGGCTTTTACGAAAATCGCAAAAACGTTTTCAGTGCCGAGGATATTTCCACTGCTATCCCTC
ATCGCATTGTGCAAGACAACTTCCCAAAATTCAAAGAAAATTGTCATATCTTCACCCGCTTAATCACCGC
TGTACCGTCCCTGCGTGAGCATTTCGAAAACGTGAAAAAGGCCATTGGTATCTTCGTGTCTACTTCGATT
GAGGAGGTATTTTCCTTTCCATTCTATAATCAGCTGCTGACCCAGACCCAAATTGATCTGTACAACCAGC
TGCTTGGCGGTATTTCTCGTGAAGCAGGAACCGAAAAAATCAAAGGGTTGAACGAGGTGCTTAATCTGGC
AATCCAGAAAAATGATGAAACCGCCCACATCATTGCTTCGTTACCTCATCGTTTTATCCCGTTGTTCAAG
CAAATTTTAAGTGATCGCAATACGCTGTCGTTTATTCTGGAAGAATTCAAAAGTGATGAAGAGGTAATTC
AGTCGTTTTGCAAATATAAAACCCTGTTACGTAACGAAAATGTCCTGGAAACAGCCGAGGCTTTGTTTAA
CGAACTGAATAGCATTGACCTGACGCATATCTTTATTAGCCACAAAAAATTAGAGACCATCTCATCAGCT
CTGTGCGATCATTGGGATACACTGCGCAATGCGCTGTATGAACGTCGTATTTCGGAATTGACTGGCAAAA
TCACTAAAAGCGCGAAAGAGAAAGTACAGCGCTCGCTTAAACATGAAGATATCAACCTGCAGGAGATCAT
CAGCGCCGCGGGTAAAGAACTGTCGGAGGCATTTAAACAGAAGACGAGCGAGATTCTGTCCCACGCACAT
GCCGCCTTAGACCAGCCGCTCCCGACCACTCTGAAGAAACAGGAAGAGAAAGAAATCCTTAAAAGTCAAC
TGGACAGTTTACTGGGTCTCTATCATCTGCTGGATTGGTTTGCGGTAGACGAAAGCAATGAAGTGGATCC
GGAGTTTAGTGCCCGTCTGACAGGAATCAAGCTGGAAATGGAGCCTTCGCTTAGCTTCTACAACAAAGCC
CGCAATTATGCCACGAAAAAACCCTATAGTGTCGAAAAATTTAAACTCAACTTTCAAATGCCGACCCTTG
CGTCGGGCTGGGATGTCAACAAAGAAAAAAACAACGGAGCTATTCTGTTCGTTAAAAATGGTCTGTACTA
CCTGGGCATCATGCCGAAACAGAAAGGTCGCTACAAAGCCCTTTCGTTCGAGCCCACGGAAAAAACAAGC
GAAGGCTTCGACAAAATGTACTACGATTACTTTCCGGATGCAGCAAAAATGATCCCGAAATGTTCCACAC
AGCTGAAAGCCGTTACAGCACATTTTCAGACGCACACCACCCCCATCTTACTGTCCAACAATTTTATTGA
ACCGCTGGAGATTACTAAAGAAATTTATGATTTGAACAATCCGGAAAAAGAGCCAAAAAAGTTTCAAACC
GCCTACGCTAAAAAAACCGGGGATCAGAAAGGGTACCGCGAAGCGTTGTGCAAGTGGATTGATTTCACCC
GCGATTTTCTCAGTAAATATACCAAGACTACCTCGATTGACCTGAGCTCACTGCGCCCGAGCTCTCAATA
TAAGGATTTGGGTGAGTACTATGCTGAATTAAACCCTTTATTGTACCACATTTCTTTTCAGCGCATCGCC
GAAAAGGAAATTATGGACGCAGTCGAAACCGGGAAACTGTACCTGTTCCAGATCTATAATAAGGACTTCG
CCAAAGGACATCATGGCAAACCGAACCTGCACACCCTTTACTGGACCGGGCTTTTCTCTCCGGAAAATTT
GGCGAAAACCTCGATCAAGCTTAACGGTCAAGCTGAGCTGTTTTACCGTCCAAAATCCCGCATGAAGCGC
ATGGCGCATCGTTTAGGTGAAAAAATGCTGAATAAGAAACTGAAAGATCAGAAAACCCCTATCCCGGATA
CCCTCTACCAGGAACTGTATGATTACGTGAACCATCGTCTCTCGCATGACCTGTCAGACGAAGCGCGTGC
GTTACTGCCCAATGTAATCACAAAAGAAGTTTCGCATGAAATTATTAAAGATCGTCGTTTTACATCTGAT
AAATTCTTTTTTCATGTTCCGATCACCCTCAACTATCAGGCCGCAAACAGTCCAAGTAAGTTTAACCAGC
GCGTTAATGCTTACCTGAAGGAACATCCGGAGACTCCGATTATTGGAATTGATCGCGGTGAACGTAATTT
GATCTATATCACTGTGATCGATAGTACCGGTAAGATTCTGGAGCAGCGCAGCTTGAACACAATTCAACAG
TTTGATTATCAGAAAAAATTAGACAACCGCGAAAAAGAGCGCGTGGCTGCCCGTCAGGCGTGGTCTGTTG
TCGGTACCATTAAAGATCTGAAGCAGGGCTATCTTTCTCAGGTTATTCACGAAATTGTAGATCTGATGAT
CCATTATCAGGCGGTTGTTGTGTTGGAGAATCTCAATTTCGGTTTTAAGAGTAAGCGCACAGGCATCGCT
GAAAAAGCAGTTTATCAGCAGTTTGAAAAAATGCTGATCGACAAATTGAACTGTTTAGTTCTCAAAGATT
ACCCAGCGGAAAAGGTGGGCGGAGTGCTGAATCCGTACCAATTAACGGATCAATTCACTTCCTTCGCAAA
GATGGGTACCCAAAGCGGCTTTCTGTTCTATGTGCCGGCCCCGTATACCTCGAAAATCGATCCACTGACG
GGCTTCGTAGATCCGTTCGTGTGGAAAACCATTAAAAATCATGAAAGTCGTAAACATTTTCTCGAAGGCT
TCGACTTCCTGCACTACGACGTGAAAACTGGCGATTTCATTCTGCATTTTAAAATGAACCGCAACCTTTC
GTTTCAGCGCGGTCTGCCGGGCTTTATGCCGGCTTGGGACATTGTTTTTGAGAAAAATGAAACCCAGTTT
GATGCTAAAGGCACTCCTTTCATCGCCGGTAAACGCATCGTACCTGTGATTGAAAACCATCGTTTTACAG
GGCGTTACCGTGATTTATACCCGGCGAACGAATTGATCGCGCTGCTGGAGGAAAAGGGCATCGTTTTCCG
TGACGGCTCCAATATTCTGCCGAAATTACTGGAAAACGACGATTCACACGCAATTGATACCATGGTCGCA
CTGATTCGCTCAGTCTTACAGATGCGTAACTCTAATGCAGCCACAGGAGAAGATTATATTAATTCGCCAG
TCCGCGATTTGAACGGTGTTTGCTTCGACAGCCGTTTTCAGAATCCTGAATGGCCGATGGACGCTGATGC
CAACGGAGCTTATCATATCGCCCTGAAAGGCCAGCTCCTGCTGAACCACCTGAAGGAAAGCAAAGATCTG
AAATTGCAGAACGGCATTAGCAACCAGGACTGGTTAGCATACATCCAGGAACTGCGTAACTAATAACATT
GGAAGTGGATAACGGATCCGCGATCGCGGCGCGCCACCTGGTGGCCGGCCGGTACCACGCGTGCGCGCTG
ATCCGGCTGCTAACAAAGCCCGAAAGGAAGCTGAGTTGGCTGCTGCCACCGCTGAGCAATAACTAGCATA
ACCCCTTGGGGCCTCTAAACGGGTCTTGAGGGGTTTTTTGCTGAAAGGAGGAACTATATCCGGATATCCA
CAGGACGGGTGTGGTCGCCATGATCGCGTAGTCGATAGTGGCTCCAAGTAGCGAAGCGAGCAGGACTGGG
CGGCGGCCAAAGCGGTCGGACAGTGCTCCGAGAACGGGTGCGCATAGAAATTGCATCAACGCATATAGCG
CTAGCAGCACGCCATAGTGACTGGCGATGCTGTCGGAATGGACGATATCCCGCAAGAGGCCCGGCAGTAC
CGGCATAACCAAGCCTATGCCTACAGCATCCAGGGTGACGGTGCCGAGGATGACGATGAGCGCATTGTTA
GATTTCATACACGGTGCCTGACTGCGTTAGCAATTTAACTGTGATAAACTACCGCATTAAAGCTTATCGA
TGATAAGCTGTCAAACATGAGAA
