Features (pLannotate 1.2.2; 17 found; start..end, strand, type, name):
    232..1132    -  CDS            TcR (fragment): tetracycline efflux protein; tet; confers resistance to tetracycline
   1154..1172    +  promoter       T7 promoter: promoter for bacteriophage T7 RNA polymerase
   1261..1283    +  RBS            RBS: efficient ribosome binding site from bacteriophage T7 gene 10 (Olins and Rangwala, 1989)
   1303..1332    +  CDS            10xHis: 10xHis affinity tag
   1342..2442    +  CDS            MBP: maltose binding protein from E. coli; malE (mutated); This version of the gene does not encode a signal sequence, so MBP will remain in the cytosol.
   2497..2513    +  CDS            TEV site (fragment): tobacco etch virus (TEV) protease recognition and cleavage site
   2524..6444    +  CDS            cas12a: CS12A_ACISB - Also known as cpf1 From Acidaminococcus sp. (strain BV3L6).
   6530..6579    +  CDS            SET1 (fragment): solubility-enhancement tag derived from T7 phage gene 10B
   6587..6634    +  terminator     T7 terminator: transcription terminator for bacteriophage T7 RNA polymerase
   6660..6952    -  CDS            TcR (fragment): tetracycline efflux protein; tet; confers resistance to tetracycline
   7000..7028    -  promoter       tet promoter: E. coli promoter for tetracycline efflux protein gene
   7141..7245    +  promoter       AmpR promoter: bla
   7246..8106    +  CDS            AmpR: β-lactamase; bla; confers resistance to ampicillin, carbenicillin, and related antibiotics
   8277..8865    +  rep_origin     ori: high-copy-number ColE1/pMB1/pBR322/pUC origin of replication
   9051..9190    -  misc_feature   bom: basis of mobility region from pBR322
   9292..9483    -  CDS            rop: Rop protein, which maintains plasmids at low copy number; rop
   9500..9880    +  CDS            YPB1_ECOLX: Protein predicted: Swiss-Prot protein existence level 4. From Escherichia coli.
>Addgene plasmid #113430 | pMBP-AsCas12a | addgene full sequence | sequence record 217290 | Addgene NGS Result
GGCAACCCCGCCAGCCTAGCCGGGTCCTCAACGACAGGAGCACGATCATGCGCACCCGTGGCCAGGACCC
AACGCTGCCCGAGATGCGCCGCGTGCGGCTGCTGGAGATGGCGGACGCGATGGATATGTTCTGCCAAGGG
TTGGTTTGCGCATTCACAGTTCTCCGCAAGAATTGATTGGCTCCAATTCTTGGAGTGGTGAATCCGTTAG
CGAGGTGCCGCCGGCTTCCATTCAGGTCGAGGTGGCCCGGCTCCATGCACCGCGACGCAACGCGGGGAGG
CAGACAAGGTATAGGGCGGCGCCTACAATCCATGCCAACCCGTTCCATGTGCTCGCCGAGGCGGCATAAA
TCGCCGTGACGATCAGCGGTCCAATGATCGAAGTTAGGCTGGTAAGAGCCGCGAGCGATCCTTGAAGCTG
TCCCTGATGGTCGTCATCTACCTGCCTGGACAGCATGGCCTGCAACGCGGGCATCCCGATGCCGCCGGAA
GCGAGAAGAATCATAATGGGGAAGGCCATCCAGCCTCGCGTCGCGAACGCCAGCAAGACGTAGCCCAGCG
CGTCGGCCGCCATGCCGGCGATAATGGCCTGCTTCTCGCCGAAACGTTTGGTGGCGGGACCAGTGACGAA
GGCTTGAGCGAGGGCGTGCAAGATTCCGAATACCGCAAGCGACAGGCCGATCATCGTCGCGCTCCAGCGA
AAGCGGTCCTCGCCGAAAATGACCCAGAGCGCTGCCGGCACCTGTCCTACGAGTTGCATGATAAAGAAGA
CAGTCATAAGTGCGGCGACGATAGTCATGCCCCGCGCCCACCGGAAGGAGCTGACTGGGTTGAAGGCTCT
CAAGGGCATCGGTCGACGCTCTCCCTTATGCGACTCCTGCATTAGGAAGCAGCCCAGTAGTAGGTTGAGG
CCGTTGAGCACCGCCGCCGCAAGGAATGGTGCATGCAAGGAGATGGCGCCCAACAGTCCCCCGGCCACGG
GGCCTGCCACCATACCCACGCCGAAACAAGCGCTCATGAGCCCGAAGTGGCGAGCCCGATCTTCCCCATC
GGTGATGTCGGCGATATAGGCGCCAGCAACCGCACCTGTGGCGCCGGTGATGCCGGCCACGATGCGTCCG
GCGTAGAGGATCGAGATCTCGATCCCGCGAAATTAATACGACTCACTATAGGGAGACCACAACGGTTTCC
CTCTAGTGCCGGCTCCGGAGAGCTCTTTAATTAAGCGGCCGCCCTGCAGGACTCGAGTTCTAGAAATAAT
TTTGTTTAACTTTAAGAAGGAGATATACATATGAAATCTTCTCACCATCACCATCACCATCACCATCACC
ATGGTTCTTCTATGAAAATCGAAGAAGGTAAACTGGTAATCTGGATTAACGGCGATAAAGGCTATAACGG
TCTCGCTGAAGTCGGTAAGAAATTCGAGAAAGATACCGGAATTAAAGTCACCGTTGAGCATCCGGATAAA
CTGGAAGAGAAATTCCCACAGGTTGCGGCAACTGGCGATGGCCCTGACATTATCTTCTGGGCACACGACC
GCTTTGGTGGCTACGCTCAATCTGGCCTGTTGGCTGAAATCACCCCGGACAAAGCGTTCCAGGACAAGCT
GTATCCGTTTACCTGGGATGCCGTACGTTACAACGGCAAGCTGATTGCTTACCCGATCGCTGTTGAAGCG
TTATCGCTGATTTATAACAAAGATCTGCTGCCGAACCCGCCAAAAACCTGGGAAGAGATCCCGGCGCTGG
ATAAAGAACTGAAAGCGAAAGGTAAGAGCGCGCTGATGTTCAACCTGCAAGAACCGTACTTCACCTGGCC
GCTGATTGCTGCTGACGGGGGTTATGCGTTCAAGTATGAAAACGGCAAGTACGACATTAAAGACGTGGGC
GTGGATAACGCTGGCGCGAAAGCGGGTCTGACCTTCCTGGTTGACCTGATTAAAAACAAACACATGAATG
CAGACACCGATTACTCCATCGCAGAAGCTGCCTTTAATAAAGGCGAAACAGCGATGACCATCAACGGCCC
GTGGGCATGGTCCAACATCGACACCAGCAAAGTGAATTATGGTGTAACGGTACTGCCGACCTTCAAGGGT
CAACCATCCAAACCGTTCGTTGGCGTGCTGAGCGCAGGTATTAACGCCGCCAGTCCGAACAAAGAGCTGG
CAAAAGAGTTCCTCGAAAACTATCTGCTGACTGATGAAGGTCTGGAAGCGGTTAATAAAGACAAACCGCT
GGGTGCCGTAGCGCTGAAGTCTTACGAGGAAGAGTTGGCGAAAGATCCACGTATTGCCGCCACTATGGAA
AACGCCCAGAAAGGTGAAATCATGCCGAACATCCCGCAGATGTCCGCTTTCTGGTATGCCGTGCGTACTG
CGGTGATCAACGCCGCCAGCGGTCGTCAGACTGTCGATGAAGCCCTGAAAGACGCGCAGACTAATTCGAG
CTCGAACAACAACAACAATAACAATAACAACAACCTCGGGATCGAGGAAAACCTGTACTTCCAATCCAAT
GCAATGACCCAGTTCGAGGGGTTTACCAATCTGTATCAAGTGAGCAAGACGCTGCGCTTTGAACTGATCC
CACAGGGAAAAACCTTAAAACATATTCAAGAGCAGGGCTTTATCGAAGAAGATAAGGCCCGTAATGACCA
TTACAAAGAGTTAAAGCCGATTATTGATCGTATCTACAAGACCTATGCGGACCAGTGCTTACAATTGGTA
CAGCTTGATTGGGAGAACCTCTCTGCCGCCATCGATTCCTATCGTAAAGAAAAAACTGAAGAAACGCGCA
ACGCCCTGATTGAAGAGCAGGCCACCTATCGTAACGCGATTCATGACTATTTTATTGGCCGTACGGACAA
TCTGACGGACGCGATCAACAAGCGCCATGCGGAGATTTACAAAGGACTGTTTAAGGCTGAACTGTTCAAT
GGTAAGGTCCTTAAACAGCTTGGGACCGTCACAACGACGGAACATGAAAACGCGTTATTACGTAGCTTCG
ACAAGTTTACCACGTATTTCTCCGGCTTTTACGAAAATCGCAAAAACGTTTTCAGTGCCGAGGATATTTC
CACTGCTATCCCTCATCGCATTGTGCAAGACAACTTCCCAAAATTCAAAGAAAATTGTCATATCTTCACC
CGCTTAATCACCGCTGTACCGTCCCTGCGTGAGCATTTCGAAAACGTGAAAAAGGCCATTGGTATCTTCG
TGTCTACTTCGATTGAGGAGGTATTTTCCTTTCCATTCTATAATCAGCTGCTGACCCAGACCCAAATTGA
TCTGTACAACCAGCTGCTTGGCGGTATTTCTCGTGAAGCAGGAACCGAAAAAATCAAAGGGTTGAACGAG
GTGCTTAATCTGGCAATCCAGAAAAATGATGAAACCGCCCACATCATTGCTTCGTTACCTCATCGTTTTA
TCCCGTTGTTCAAGCAAATTTTAAGTGATCGCAATACGCTGTCGTTTATTCTGGAAGAATTCAAAAGTGA
TGAAGAGGTAATTCAGTCGTTTTGCAAATATAAAACCCTGTTACGTAACGAAAATGTCCTGGAAACAGCC
GAGGCTTTGTTTAACGAACTGAATAGCATTGACCTGACGCATATCTTTATTAGCCACAAAAAATTAGAGA
CCATCTCATCAGCTCTGTGCGATCATTGGGATACACTGCGCAATGCGCTGTATGAACGTCGTATTTCGGA
ATTGACTGGCAAAATCACTAAAAGCGCGAAAGAGAAAGTACAGCGCTCGCTTAAACATGAAGATATCAAC
CTGCAGGAGATCATCAGCGCCGCGGGTAAAGAACTGTCGGAGGCATTTAAACAGAAGACGAGCGAGATTC
TGTCCCACGCACATGCCGCCTTAGACCAGCCGCTCCCGACCACTCTGAAGAAACAGGAAGAGAAAGAAAT
CCTTAAAAGTCAACTGGACAGTTTACTGGGTCTCTATCATCTGCTGGATTGGTTTGCGGTAGACGAAAGC
AATGAAGTGGATCCGGAGTTTAGTGCCCGTCTGACAGGAATCAAGCTGGAAATGGAGCCTTCGCTTAGCT
TCTACAACAAAGCCCGCAATTATGCCACGAAAAAACCCTATAGTGTCGAAAAATTTAAACTCAACTTTCA
AATGCCGACCCTTGCGTCGGGCTGGGATGTCAACAAAGAAAAAAACAACGGAGCTATTCTGTTCGTTAAA
AATGGTCTGTACTACCTGGGCATCATGCCGAAACAGAAAGGTCGCTACAAAGCCCTTTCGTTCGAGCCCA
CGGAAAAAACAAGCGAAGGCTTCGACAAAATGTACTACGATTACTTTCCGGATGCAGCAAAAATGATCCC
GAAATGTTCCACACAGCTGAAAGCCGTTACAGCACATTTTCAGACGCACACCACCCCCATCTTACTGTCC
AACAATTTTATTGAACCGCTGGAGATTACTAAAGAAATTTATGATTTGAACAATCCGGAAAAAGAGCCAA
AAAAGTTTCAAACCGCCTACGCTAAAAAAACCGGGGATCAGAAAGGGTACCGCGAAGCGTTGTGCAAGTG
GATTGATTTCACCCGCGATTTTCTCAGTAAATATACCAAGACTACCTCGATTGACCTGAGCTCACTGCGC
CCGAGCTCTCAATATAAGGATTTGGGTGAGTACTATGCTGAATTAAACCCTTTATTGTACCACATTTCTT
TTCAGCGCATCGCCGAAAAGGAAATTATGGACGCAGTCGAAACCGGGAAACTGTACCTGTTCCAGATCTA
TAATAAGGACTTCGCCAAAGGACATCATGGCAAACCGAACCTGCACACCCTTTACTGGACCGGGCTTTTC
TCTCCGGAAAATTTGGCGAAAACCTCGATCAAGCTTAACGGTCAAGCTGAGCTGTTTTACCGTCCAAAAT
CCCGCATGAAGCGCATGGCGCATCGTTTAGGTGAAAAAATGCTGAATAAGAAACTGAAAGATCAGAAAAC
CCCTATCCCGGATACCCTCTACCAGGAACTGTATGATTACGTGAACCATCGTCTCTCGCATGACCTGTCA
GACGAAGCGCGTGCGTTACTGCCCAATGTAATCACAAAAGAAGTTTCGCATGAAATTATTAAAGATCGTC
GTTTTACATCTGATAAATTCTTTTTTCATGTTCCGATCACCCTCAACTATCAGGCCGCAAACAGTCCAAG
TAAGTTTAACCAGCGCGTTAATGCTTACCTGAAGGAACATCCGGAGACTCCGATTATTGGAATTGATCGC
GGTGAACGTAATTTGATCTATATCACTGTGATCGATAGTACCGGTAAGATTCTGGAGCAGCGCAGCTTGA
ACACAATTCAACAGTTTGATTATCAGAAAAAATTAGACAACCGCGAAAAAGAGCGCGTGGCTGCCCGTCA
GGCGTGGTCTGTTGTCGGTACCATTAAAGATCTGAAGCAGGGCTATCTTTCTCAGGTTATTCACGAAATT
GTAGATCTGATGATCCATTATCAGGCGGTTGTTGTGTTGGAGAATCTCAATTTCGGTTTTAAGAGTAAGC
GCACAGGCATCGCTGAAAAAGCAGTTTATCAGCAGTTTGAAAAAATGCTGATCGACAAATTGAACTGTTT
AGTTCTCAAAGATTACCCAGCGGAAAAGGTGGGCGGAGTGCTGAATCCGTACCAATTAACGGATCAATTC
ACTTCCTTCGCAAAGATGGGTACCCAAAGCGGCTTTCTGTTCTATGTGCCGGCCCCGTATACCTCGAAAA
TCGATCCACTGACGGGCTTCGTAGATCCGTTCGTGTGGAAAACCATTAAAAATCATGAAAGTCGTAAACA
TTTTCTCGAAGGCTTCGACTTCCTGCACTACGACGTGAAAACTGGCGATTTCATTCTGCATTTTAAAATG
AACCGCAACCTTTCGTTTCAGCGCGGTCTGCCGGGCTTTATGCCGGCTTGGGACATTGTTTTTGAGAAAA
ATGAAACCCAGTTTGATGCTAAAGGCACTCCTTTCATCGCCGGTAAACGCATCGTACCTGTGATTGAAAA
CCATCGTTTTACAGGGCGTTACCGTGATTTATACCCGGCGAACGAATTGATCGCGCTGCTGGAGGAAAAG
GGCATCGTTTTCCGTGACGGCTCCAATATTCTGCCGAAATTACTGGAAAACGACGATTCACACGCAATTG
ATACCATGGTCGCACTGATTCGCTCAGTCTTACAGATGCGTAACTCTAATGCAGCCACAGGAGAAGATTA
TATTAATTCGCCAGTCCGCGATTTGAACGGTGTTTGCTTCGACAGCCGTTTTCAGAATCCTGAATGGCCG
ATGGACGCTGATGCCAACGGAGCTTATCATATCGCCCTGAAAGGCCAGCTCCTGCTGAACCACCTGAAGG
AAAGCAAAGATCTGAAATTGCAGAACGGCATTAGCAACCAGGACTGGTTAGCATACATCCAGGAACTGCG
TAACTAATAACATTGGAAGTGGATAACGGATCCGCGATCGCGGCGCGCCACCTGGTGGCCGGCCGGTACC
ACGCGTGCGCGCTGATCCGGCTGCTAACAAAGCCCGAAAGGAAGCTGAGTTGGCTGCTGCCACCGCTGAG
CAATAACTAGCATAACCCCTTGGGGCCTCTAAACGGGTCTTGAGGGGTTTTTTGCTGAAAGGAGGAACTA
TATCCGGATATCCACAGGACGGGTGTGGTCGCCATGATCGCGTAGTCGATAGTGGCTCCAAGTAGCGAAG
CGAGCAGGACTGGGCGGCGGCCAAAGCGGTCGGACAGTGCTCCGAGAACGGGTGCGCATAGAAATTGCAT
CAACGCATATAGCGCTAGCAGCACGCCATAGTGACTGGCGATGCTGTCGGAATGGACGATATCCCGCAAG
AGGCCCGGCAGTACCGGCATAACCAAGCCTATGCCTACAGCATCCAGGGTGACGGTGCCGAGGATGACGA
TGAGCGCATTGTTAGATTTCATACACGGTGCCTGACTGCGTTAGCAATTTAACTGTGATAAACTACCGCA
TTAAAGCTTATCGATGATAAGCTGTCAAACATGAGAATTCTTGAAGACGAAAGGGCCTCGTGATACGCCT
ATTTTTATAGGTTAATGTCATGATAATAATGGTTTCTTAGACGTCAGGTGGCACTTTTCGGGGAAATGTG
CGCGGAACCCCTATTTGTTTATTTTTCTAAATACATTCAAATATGTATCCGCTCATGAGACAATAACCCT
GATAAATGCTTCAATAACATTGAAAAAGGAAGAGTATGAGTATTCAACATTTCCGTGTCGCCCTTATTCC
CTTTTTTGCGGCATTTTGCCTTCCTGTTTTTGCTCACCCAGAAACGCTGGTGAAAGTAAAAGATGCTGAA
GATCAGTTGGGTGCACGAGTGGGTTACATCGAACTGGATCTCAACAGCGGTAAGATCCTTGAGAGTTTTC
GCCCCGAAGAACGTTTTCCAATGATGAGCACTTTTAAAGTTCTGCTATGTGGCGCGGTATTATCCCGTGT
TGACGCCGGGCAAGAGCAACTCGGTCGCCGCATACACTATTCTCAGAATGACTTGGTTGAGTACTCACCA
GTCACAGAAAAGCATCTTACGGATGGCATGACAGTAAGAGAATTATGCAGTGCTGCCATAACCATGAGTG
ATAACACTGCGGCCAACTTACTTCTGACAACGATCGGAGGACCGAAGGAGCTAACCGCTTTTTTGCACAA
CATGGGGGATCATGTAACTCGCCTTGATCGTTGGGAACCGGAGCTGAATGAAGCCATACCAAACGACGAG
CGTGACACCACGATGCCTGCAGCAATGGCAACAACGTTGCGCAAACTATTAACTGGCGAACTACTTACTC
TAGCTTCCCGGCAACAATTAATAGACTGGATGGAGGCGGATAAAGTTGCAGGACCACTTCTGCGCTCGGC
CCTTCCGGCTGGCTGGTTTATTGCTGATAAATCTGGAGCCGGTGAGCGTGGGTCTCGCGGTATCATTGCA
GCACTGGGGCCAGATGGTAAGCCCTCCCGTATCGTAGTTATCTACACGACGGGGAGTCAGGCAACTATGG
ATGAACGAAATAGACAGATCGCTGAGATAGGTGCCTCACTGATTAAGCATTGGTAACTGTCAGACCAAGT
TTACTCATATATACTTTAGATTGATTTAAAACTTCATTTTTAATTTAAAAGGATCTAGGTGAAGATCCTT
TTTGATAATCTCATGACCAAAATCCCTTAACGTGAGTTTTCGTTCCACTGAGCGTCAGACCCCGTAGAAA
AGATCAAAGGATCTTCTTGAGATCCTTTTTTTCTGCGCGTAATCTGCTGCTTGCAAACAAAAAAACCACC
GCTACCAGCGGTGGTTTGTTTGCCGGATCAAGAGCTACCAACTCTTTTTCCGAAGGTAACTGGCTTCAGC
AGAGCGCAGATACCAAATACTGTCCTTCTAGTGTAGCCGTAGTTAGGCCACCACTTCAAGAACTCTGTAG
CACCGCCTACATACCTCGCTCTGCTAATCCTGTTACCAGTGGCTGCTGCCAGTGGCGATAAGTCGTGTCT
TACCGGGTTGGACTCAAGACGATAGTTACCGGATAAGGCGCAGCGGTCGGGCTGAACGGGGGGTTCGTGC
ACACAGCCCAGCTTGGAGCGAACGACCTACACCGAACTGAGATACCTACAGCGTGAGCTATGAGAAAGCG
CCACGCTTCCCGAAGGGAGAAAGGCGGACAGGTATCCGGTAAGCGGCAGGGTCGGAACAGGAGAGCGCAC
GAGGGAGCTTCCAGGGGGAAACGCCTGGTATCTTTATAGTCCTGTCGGGTTTCGCCACCTCTGACTTGAG
CGTCGATTTTTGTGATGCTCGTCAGGGGGGCGGAGCCTATGGAAAAACGCCAGCAACGCGGCCTTTTTAC
GGTTCCTGGCCTTTTGCTGGCCTTTTGCTCACATGTTCTTTCCTGCGTTATCCCCTGATTCTGTGGATAA
CCGTATTACCGCCTTTGAGTGAGCTGATACCGCTCGCCGCAGCCGAACGACCGAGCGCAGCGAGTCAGTG
AGCGAGGAAGCGGAAGAGCGCCTGATGCGGTATTTTCTCCTTACGCATCTGTGCGGTATTTCACACCGCA
ATGGTGCACTCTCAGTACAATCTGCTCTGATGCCGCATAGTTAAGCCAGTATACACTCCGCTATCGCTAC
GTGACTGGGTCATGGCTGCGCCCCGACACCCGCCAACACCCGCTGACGCGCCCTGACGGGCTTGTCTGCT
CCCGGCATCCGCTTACAGACAAGCTGTGACCGTCTCCGGGAGCTGCATGTGTCAGAGGTTTTCACCGTCA
TCACCGAAACGCGCGAGGCAGCTGCGGTAAAGCTCATCAGCGTGGTCGTGAAGCGATTCACAGATGTCTG
CCTGTTCATCCGCGTCCAGCTCGTTGAGTTTCTCCAGAAGCGTTAATGTCTGGCTTCTGATAAAGCGGGC
CATGTTAAGGGCGGTTTTTTCCTGTTTGGTCACTGATGCCTCCGTGTAAGGGGGATTTCTGTTCATGGGG
GTAATGATACCGATGAAACGAGAGAGGATGCTCACGATACGGGTTACTGATGATGAACATGCCCGGTTAC
TGGAACGTTGTGAGGGTAAACAACTGGCGGTATGGATGCGGCGGGACCAGAGAAAAATCACTCAGGGTCA
ATGCCAGCGCTTCGTTAATACAGATGTAGGTGTTCCACAGGGTAGCCAGCAGCATCCTGCGATGCAGATC
CGGAACATAATGGTGCAGGGCGCTGACTTCCGCGTTTCCAGACTTTACGAAACACGGAAACCGAAGACCA
TTCATGTTGTTGCTCAGGTCGCAGACGTTTTGCAGCAGCAGTCGCTTCACGTTCGCTCGCGTATCGGTGA
TTCATTCTGCTAACCAGTAA
